>Addgene plasmid #108389 | AF20-double-tag | addgene full sequence | sequence record 208083 | Addgene NGS Result
TCAATATTGGCCATTAGCCATATTATTCATTGGTTATATAGCATAAATCAATATTGGCTATTGGCCATTG
CATACGTTGTATCTATATCATAATATGTACATTTATATTGGCTCATGTCCAATATGACCGCCATGTTGGC
ATTGATTATTGACTAGTTATTAATAGTAATCAATTACGGGGTCATTAGTTCATAGCCCATATATGGAGTT
CCGCGTTACATAACTTACGGTAAATGGCCCGCCTGGCTGACCGCCCAACGACCCCCGCCCATTGACGTCA
ATAATGACGTATGTTCCCATAGTAACGCCAATAGGGACTTTCCATTGACGTCAATGGGTGGAGTATTTAC
GGTAAACTGCCCACTTGGCAGTACATCAAGTGTATCATATGCCAAGTCCGCCCCCTATTGACGTCAATGA
CGGTAAATGGCCCGCCTGGCATTATGCCCAGTACATGACCTTACGGGACTTTCCTACTTGGCAGTACATC
TACGTATTAGTCATCGCTATTACCATGGTGATGCGGTTTTGGCAGTACACCAATGGGCGTGGATAGCGGT
TTGACTCACGGGGATTTCCAAGTCTCCACCCCATTGACGTCAATGGGAGTTTGTTTTGGCACCAAAATCA
ACGGGACTTTCCAAAATGTCGTAATAACCCCGCCCCGTTGACGCAAATGGGCGGTAGGCGTGTACGGTGG
GAGGTCTATATAAGCAGAGCTCGTTTAGTGAACCGTCAGATCACTAGAAGCTTTATTGCGGTAGTTTATC
ACAGTTAAATTGCTAACGCAGTCAGTGCTTCTGACACAACAGTCTCGAACTTAAGCTGCAGAAGTTGGTC
GTGAGGCACTGGGCAGGTAAGTATCAAGGTTACAAGACAGGTTTAAGGAGACCAATAGAAACTGGGCTTG
TCGAGACAGAGAAGACTCTTGCGTTTCTGATAGGCACCTATTGGTCTTACTGACATCCACTTTGCCTTTC
TCTCCACAGGTGTCCACTCCCAGTTCAATTACAGCTCTTAAGGCTAGAGTACTTAATACGACTCACTATA
GGCTAGTCTGGATCGATCCTGAGAACTTCAGGGTGAGTTTGGGGACCCTTGATTGTTCTTTCTTTTTCGC
TATTGTAAAATTCATGTTATATGGAGGGGGCAAAGTTTTCAGGGTGTTGTTTAGAATGGGAAGATGTCCC
TTGTATCACCATGGACCCTCATGATAATTTTGTTTCTTTCACTTTCTACTCTGTTGACAACCATTGTCTC
CTCTTATTTTCTTTTCATTTTCTGTAACTTTTTCGTTAAACTTTAGCTTGCATTTGTAACGAATTTTTAA
ATTCACTTTTGTTTATTTGTCAGATTGTAAGTACTTTCTCTAATCACTTTTTTTTCAAGGCAATCAGGGT
ATATTATATTGTACTTCAGCACAGTTTTAGAGAACAATTGTTATAATTAAATGATAAGGTAGAATATTTC
TGCATATAAATTCTGGCTGGCGTGGAAATATTCTTATTGGTAGAAACAACTACATCCTGGTCATCATCCT
GCCTTTCTCTTTATGGTTACAATGATATACACTGTTTGAGATGAGGATAAAATACTCTGAGTCCAAACCG
GGCCCCTCTGCTAACCATGTTCATGCCTTCTTCTTTTTCCTACAGCTCCTGGGCAACGTGCTGGTTATTG
TGCTGTCTCATCATTTTGGCAAAGAATTCGGGGCAACTTTGTACAAAAAAGTTGATATATCCACCATGCC
GCCCGCCGCGCCCGCCCGCCTGGCGCTGGCCCTGGGCCTGGGCCTGTGGCTCGGGGCGCTGGCGATGGTT
AGTAAGGGCGAGGAGGATAACATGGCCATCATCAAGGAGTTCATGCGCTTCAAGGTGCACATGGAGGGCT
CCGTGAACGGCCACGAGTTCGAGATCGAGGGCGAGGGCGAGGGCCGCCCCTACGAGGGCACCCAGACCGC
CAAGCTGAAGGTGACCAAGGGTGGCCCCCTGCCCTTCGCCTGGGACATCCTGTCCCCTCAGTTCATGTAC
GGCTCCAAGGCCTACGTGAAGCACCCCGCCGACATCCCCGACTACTTGAAGCTGTCCTTCCCCGAGGGCT
TCAAGTGGGAGCGCGTGATGAACTTCGAGGACGGCGGCGTGGTGACCGTGACCCAGGACTCCTCCCTGCA
GGACGGCGAGTTCATCTACAAGGTGAAGCTGCGCGGCACCAACTTCCCCTCCGACGGCCCCGTAATGCAG
AAGAAGACCATGGGCTGGGAGGCCTCCTCCGAGCGGATGTACCCCGAGGACGGCGCCCTGAAGGGCGAGA
TCAAGCAGAGGCTGAAGCTGAAGGACGGCGGCCACTACGACGCTGAGGTCAAGACCACCTACAAGGCCAA
GAAGCCCGTGCAGCTGCCCGGCGCCTACAACGTCAACATCAAGTTGGACATCACCTCCCACAACGAGGAC
TACACCATCGTGGAACAGTACGAACGCGCCGAGGGCCGCCACTCCACCGGCGGCATGGACGAGCTGTACA
AGGAGAATCTTTATTTTCAGGGCGGTAAGCCTATCCCTAACCCTCTCCTCGGTCTCGATTCTACGGATAT
CGGGGGCCCCGGGCGCGGCTGCGGGCCCTGCGAGCCCCCCTGCCTCTGCGGCCCAGCGCCCGGCGCCGCC
TGCCGCGTCAACTGCTCGGGCCGCGGGCTGCGGACGCTCGGTCCCGCGCTGCGCATCCCCGCGGACGCCA
CAGCGCTAGACGTCTCCCACAACCTGCTCCGGGCGCTGGACGTTGGGCTCCTGGCGAACCTCTCGGCGCT
GGCAGAGCTGGATATAAGCAACAACAAGATTTCTACGTTAGAAGAAGGAATATTTGCTAATTTATTTAAT
TTAAGTGAAATAAACCTGAGTGGGAACCCGTTTGAGTGTGACTGTGGCCTGGCGTGGCTGCCGCGATGGG
CGGAGGAGCAGCAGGTGCGGGTGGTGCAGCCCGAGGCAGCCACGTGTGCTGGGCCTGGCTCCCTGGCTGG
CCAGCCTCTGCTTGGCATCCCCTTGCTGGACAGTGGCTGTGGTGAGGAGTATGTCGCCTGCCTCCCTGAC
AACAGCTCAGGCACCGTGGCAGCAGTGTCCTTTTCAGCTGCCCACGAAGGCCTGCTTCAGCCAGAGGCCT
GCAGCGCCTTCTGCTTCTCCACCGGCCAGGGCCTCGCAGCCCTCTCGGAGCAGGGCTGGTGCCTGTGTGG
GGCGGCCCAGCCCTCCAGTGCCTCCTTTGCCTGCCTGTCCCTCTGCTCCGGCCCCCCGCCACCTCCTGCC
CCCACCTGTAGGGGCCCCACCCTCCTCCAGCACGTCTTCCCTGCCTCCCCAGGGGCCACCCTGGTGGGGC
CCCACGGACCTCTGGCCTCTGGCCAGCTAGCAGCCTTCCACATCGCTGCCCCGCTCCCTGTCACTGCCAC
ACGCTGGGACTTCGGAGACGGCTCCGCCGAGGTGGATGCCGCTGGGCCGGCTGCCTCGCATCGCTATGTG
CTGCCTGGGCGCTATCACGTGACGGCCGTGCTGGCCCTGGGGGCCGGCTCAGCCCTGCTGGGGACAGACG
TGCAGGTGGAAGCGGCACCTGCCGCCCTGGAGCTCGTGTGCCCGTCCTCGGTGCAGAGTGACGAGAGCCT
TGACCTCAGCATCCAGAACCGCGGTGGTTCAGGCCTGGAGGCCGCCTACAGCATCGTGGCCCTGGGCGAG
GAGCCGGCCCGAGCGGTGCACCCGCTCTGCCCCTCGGACACGGAGATCTTCCCTGGCAACGGGCACTGCT
ACCGCCTGGTGGTGGAGAAGGCGGCCTGGCTGCAGGCGCAGGAGCAGTGTCAGGCCTGGGCCGGGGCCGC
CCTGGCAATGGTGGACAGTCCCGCCGTGCAGCGCTTCCTGGTCTCTCGGGTCACCAGGAGCCTAGACGTG
TGGATCGGCTTCTCGACTGTGCAGGGGGTGGAGGTGGGCCCAGCGCCGCAGGGCGAGGCCTTCAGCCTGG
AGAGCTGCCAGAACTGGCTGCCCGGGGAGCCACACCCAGCCACAGCCGAGCACTGCGTCCGGCTCGGGCC
CACCGGGTGGTGTAACACCGACCTGTGCTCAGCGCCGCACAGCTACGTCTGCGAGCTGCAGCCCGGAGGC
CCAGTGCAGGATGCCGAGAACCTCCTCGTGGGAGCGCCCAGTGGGGACCTGCAGGGACCCCTGACGCCTC
TGGCACAGCAGGACGGCCTCTCAGCCCCGCACGAGCCCGTGGAGGTCATGGTATTCCCGGGCCTGCGTCT
GAGCCGTGAAGCCTTCCTCACCACGGCCGAATTTGGGACCCAGGAGCTCCGGCGGCCCGCCCAGCTGCGG
CTGCAGGTGTACCGGCTCCTCAGCACAGCAGGGACCCCGGAGAACGGCAGCGAGCCTGAGAGCAGGTCCC
CGGACAACAGGACCCAGCTGGCCCCCGCGTGCATGCCAGGGGGACGCTGGTGCCCTGGAGCCAACATCTG
CTTGCCGCTGGACGCCTCCTGCCACCCCCAGGCCTGCGCCAATGGCTGCACGTCAGGGCCAGGGCTACCC
GGGGCCCCCTATGCGCTATGGAGAGAGTTCCTCTTCTCCGTTCCCGCGGGGCCCCCCGCGCAGTACTCGG
TCACCCTCCACGGCCAGGATGTCCTCATGCTCCCTGGTGACCTCGTTGGCTTGCAGCACGACGCTGGCCC
TGGCGCCCTCCTGCACTGCTCGCCGGCTCCCGGCCACCCTGGTCCCCAGGCCCCGTACCTCTCCGCCAAC
GCCTCGTCATGGCTGCCCCACTTGCCAGCCCAGCTGGAGGGCACTTGGGCCTGCCCTGCCTGTGCCCTGC
GGCTGCTTGCAGCCACGGAACAGCTCACCGTGCTGCTGGGCTTGAGGCCCAACCCTGGACTGCGGCTGCC
TGGGCGCTATGAGGTCCGGGCAGAGGTGGGCAATGGCGTGTCCAGGCACAACCTCTCCTGCAGCTTTGAC
GTGGTCTCCCCAGTGGCTGGGCTGCGGGTCATCTACCCTGCCCCCCGCGACGGCCGCCTCTACGTGCCCA
CCAACGGCTCAGCCTTGGTGCTCCAGGTGGACTCTGGTGCCAACGCCACGGCCACGGCTCGCTGGCCTGG
GGGCAGTGTCAGCGCCCGCTTTGAGAATGTCTGCCCTGCCCTGGTGGCCACCTTCGTGCCCGGCTGCCCC
TGGGAGACCAACGATACCCTGTTCTCAGTGGTAGCACTGCCGTGGCTCAGTGAGGGGGAGCACGTGGTGG
ACGTGGTGGTGGAAAACAGCGCCAGCCGGGCCAACCTCAGCCTGCGGGTGACGGCGGAGGAGCCCATCTG
TGGCCTCCGCGCCACGCCCAGCCCCGAGGCCCGTGTACTGCAGGGAGTCCTAGTGAGGTACAGCCCCGTG
GTGGAGGCCGGCTCGGACATGGTCTTCCGGTGGACCATCAACGACAAGCAGTCCCTGACCTTCCAGAACG
TGGTCTTCAATGTCATTTATCAGAGCGCGGCGGTCTTCAAGCTCTCACTGACGGCCTCCAACCACGTGAG
CAACGTCACCGTGAACTACAACGTAACCGTGGAGCGGATGAACAGGATGCAGGGTCTGCAGGTCTCCACA
GTGCCGGCCGTGCTGTCCCCCAATGCCACGCTGGCACTGACGGCGGGCGTGCTGGTGGACTCGGCCGTGG
AGGTGGCCTTCCTGTGGACCTTTGGGGATGGGGAGCAGGCCCTCCACCAGTTCCAGCCTCCGTACAACGA
GTCCTTCCCGGTTCCAGACCCCTCGGTGGCCCAGGTGCTGGTGGAGCACAATGTCATGCACACCTACGCT
GCCCCAGGTGAGTACCTCCTGACCGTGCTGGCATCTAATGCCTTCGAGAACCTGACGCAGCAGGTGCCTG
TGAGCGTGCGCGCCTCCCTGCCCTCCGTGGCTGTGGGTGTGAGTGACGGCGTCCTGGTGGCCGGCCGGGC
CGTCACCTTCTACCCGCACCCGCTGCCCTCGCCTGGGGGTGTTCTTTACACGTGGGACTTCGGGGACGGC
TCCCCTGTCCTGACCCAGAGCCAGCCGGCTGCCAACCACACCTATGCCTCGAGGGGCACCTACCACGTGC
GCCTGGAGGTCAACAACACGGTGAGCGGTGCGGCGGCCCAGGCGGATGTGCGCGTCTTTGAGGAGCTCCG
CGGACTCAGCGTGGACATGAGCCTGGCCGTGGAGCAGGGCGCCCCCGTGGTGGTCAGCGCCGCGGTGCAG
ACGGGCGACAACATCACGTGGACCTTCGACATGGGGGACGGCACCGTGCTGTCGGGCCCGGAGGCAACAG
TGGAGCATGTGTACCTGCGGGCACAGAACTGCACAGTGACCGTGGGTGCGGCCAGCCCCGCCGGCCACCT
GGCCCGGAGCCTGCACGTGCTGGTCTTCGTCCTGGAGGTGCTGCGCGTTGAACCCGCCGCCTGCATCCCC
ACGCAGCCTGACGCGCGGCTCACGGCCTACGTCACCGGGAACCCGGCCCACTACCTCTTCGACTGGACCT
TCGGGGATGGCTCCTCCAACACGACCGTGCGGGGGTGCCCGACGGTGACACACAACTTCACGCGGAGCGG
CACGTTCCCCCTGGCGCTGGTGCTGTCCAGCCGCGTGAACAGGGCGCATTACTTCACCAGCATCTGCGTG
GAGCCAGAGGTGGGCAACGTCACCCTGCAGCCAGAGAGGCAGTTTGTGCAGCTCGGGGACGAGGCCTGGC
TGGTGGCATGTGCCTGGCCCCCGTTCCCCTACCGCTACACCTGGGACTTTGGCACCGAGGAAGCCGCCCC
CACCCGTGCCAGGGGCCCTGAGGTGACGTTCATCTACCGAGACCCAGGCTCCTATCTTGTGACAGTCACC
GCGTCCAACAACATCTCTGCTGCCAATGACTCAGCCCTGGTGGAGGTGCAGGAGCCCGTGCTGGTCACCA
GCATCAAGGTCAATGGCTCCCTTGGGCTGGAGCTGCAGCAGCCGTACCTGTTCTCTGCTGTGGGCCGTGG
GCGCCCCGCCAGCTACCTGTGGGATCTGGGGGACGGTGGGTGGCTCGAGGGTCCGGAGGTCACCCACGCT
TACAACAGCACAGGTGACTTCACCGTTAGGGTGGCCGGCTGGAATGAGGTGAGCCGCAGCGAGGCCTGGC
TCAATGTGACGGTGAAGCGGCGCGTGCGGGGGCTCGTCGTCAATGCAAGCCGCACGGTGGTGCCCCTGAA
TGGGAGCGTGAGCTTCAGCACGTCGCTGGAGGCCGGCAGTGATGTGCGCTATTCCTGGGTGCTCTGTGAC
CGCTGCACGCCCATCCCTGGGGGTCCTACCATCTCTTACACCTTCCGCTCCGTGGGCACCTTCAATATCA
TCGTCACGGCTGAGAACGAGGTGGGCTCCGCCCAGGACAGCATCTTCGTCTATGTCCTGCAGCTCATAGA
GGGGCTGCAGGTGGTGGGCGGTGGCCGCTACTTCCCCACCAACCACACGGTACAGCTGCAGGCCGTGGTT
AGGGATGGCACCAACGTCTCCTACAGCTGGACTGCCTGGAGGGACAGGGGCCCGGCCCTGGCCGGCAGCG
GCAAAGGCTTCTCGCTCACCGTGCTCGAGGCCGGCACCTACCATGTGCAGCTGCGGGCCACCAACATGCT
GGGCAGCGCCTGGGCCGACTGCACCATGGACTTCGTGGAGCCTGTGGGGTGGCTGATGGTGGCCGCCTCC
CCGAACCCAGCTGCCGTCAACACAAGCGTCACCCTCAGTGCCGAGCTGGCTGGTGGCAGTGGTGTCGTAT
ACACTTGGTCCTTGGAGGAGGGGCTGAGCTGGGAGACCTCCGAGCCATTTACCACCCATAGCTTCCCCAC
ACCCGGCCTGCACTTGGTCACCATGACGGCAGGGAACCCGCTGGGCTCAGCCAACGCCACCGTGGAAGTG
GATGTGCAGGTGCCTGTGAGTGGCCTCAGCATCAGGGCCAGCGAGCCCGGAGGCAGCTTCGTGGCGGCCG
GGTCCTCTGTGCCCTTTTGGGGGCAGCTGGCCACGGGCACCAATGTGAGCTGGTGCTGGGCTGTGCCCGG
CGGCAGCAGCAAGCGTGGCCCTCATGTCACCATGGTCTTCCCGGATGCTGGCACCTTCTCCATCCGGCTC
AATGCCTCCAACGCAGTCAGCTGGGTCTCAGCCACGTACAACCTCACGGCGGAGGAGCCCATCGTGGGCC
TGGTGCTGTGGGCCAGCAGCAAGGTGGTGGCGCCCGGGCAGCTGGTCCATTTTCAGATCCTGCTGGCTGC
CGGCTCAGCTGTCACCTTCCGCCTGCAGGTCGGCGGGGCCAACCCCGAGGTGCTCCCCGGGCCCCGTTTC
TCCCACAGCTTCCCCCGCGTCGGAGACCACGTGGTGAGCGTGCGGGGCAAAAACCACGTGAGCTGGGCCC
AGGCGCAGGTGCGCATCGTGGTGCTGGAGGCCGTGAGTGGGCTGCAGGTGCCCAACTGCTGCGAGCCTGG
CATCGCCACGGGCACTGAGAGGAACTTCACAGCCCGCGTGCAGCGCGGCTCTCGGGTCGCCTACGCCTGG
TACTTCTCGCTGCAGAAGGTCCAGGGCGACTCGCTGGTCATCCTGTCGGGCCGCGACGTCACCTACACGC
CCGTGGCCGCGGGGCTGTTGGAGATCCAGGTGCGCGCCTTCAACGCCCTGGGCAGTGAGAACCGCACGCT
GGTGCTGGAGGTTCAGGACGCCGTCCAGTATGTGGCCCTGCAGAGCGGCCCCTGCTTCACCAACCGCTCG
GCGCAGTTTGAGGCCGCCACCAGCCCCAGCCCCCGGCGTGTGGCCTACCACTGGGACTTTGGGGATGGGT
CGCCAGGGCAGGACACAGATGAGCCCAGGGCCGAGCACTCCTACCTGAGGCCTGGGGACTACCGCGTGCA
GGTGAACGCCTCCAACCTGGTGAGCTTCTTCGTGGCGCAGGCCACGGTGACCGTCCAGGTGCTGGCCTGC
CGGGAGCCGGAGGTGGACGTGGTCCTGCCCCTGCAGGTGCTGATGCGGCGATCACAGCGCAACTACTTGG
AGGCCCACGTTGACCTGCGCGACTGCGTCACCTACCAGACTGAGTACCGCTGGGAGGTGTATCGCACCGC
CAGCTGCCAGCGGCCGGGGCGCCCAGCGCGTGTGGCCCTGCCCGGCGTGGACGTGAGCCGGCCTCGGCTG
GTGCTGCCGCGGCTGGCGCTGCCTGTGGGGCACTACTGCTTTGTGTTTGTCGTGTCATTTGGGGACACGC
CACTGACACAGAGCATCCAGGCCAATGTGACGGTGGCCCCCGAGCGCCTGGTGCCCATCATTGAGGGTGG
CTCATACCGCGTGTGGTCAGACACACGGGACCTGGTGCTGGATGGGAGCGAGTCCTACGACCCCAACCTG
GAGGACGGCGACCAGACGCCGCTCAGTTTCCACTGGGCCTGTGTGGCTTCGACACAGAGGGAGGCTGGCG
GGTGTGCGCTGAACTTTGGGCCCCGCGGGAGCAGCACGGTCACCATTCCACGGGAGCGGCTGGCGGCTGG
CGTGGAGTACACCTTCAGCCTGACCGTGTGGAAGGCCGGCCGCAAGGAGGAGGCCACCAACCAGACGGTG
CTGATCCGGAGTGGCCGGGTGCCCATTGTGTCCTTGGAGTGTGTGTCCTGCAAGGCACAGGCCGTGTACG
AAGTGAGCCGCAGCTCCTACGTGTACTTGGAGGGCCGCTGCCTCAATTGCAGCAGCGGCTCCAAGCGAGG
GCGGTGGGCTGCACGTACGTTCAGCAACAAGACGCTGGTGCTGGATGAGACCACCACATCCACGGGCAGT
GCAGGCATGCGACTGGTGCTGCGGCGGGGCGTGCTGCGGGACGGCGAGGGATACACCTTCACGCTCACGG
TGCTGGGCCGCTCTGGCGAGGAGGAGGGCTGCGCCTCCATCCGCCTGTCCCCCAACCGCCCGCCGCTGGG
GGGCTCTTGCCGCCTCTTCCCACTGGGCGCTGTGCACGCCCTCACCACCAAGGTGCACTTCGAATGCACG
GGCTGGCATGACGCGGAGGATGCTGGCGCCCCGCTGGTGTACGCCCTGCTGCTGCGGCGCTGTCGCCAGG
GCCACTGCGAGGAGTTCTGTGTCTACAAGGGCAGCCTCTCCAGCTACGGAGCCGTGCTGCCCCCGGGTTT
CAGGCCACACTTCGAGGTGGGCCTGGCCGTGGTGGTGCAGGACCAGCTGGGAGCCGCTGTGGTCGCCCTC
AACAGGTCTTTGGCCATCACCCTCCCAGAGCCCAACGGCAGCGCAACGGGGCTCACAGTCTGGCTGCACG
GGCTCACCGCTAGTGTGCTCCCAGGGCTGCTGCGGCAGGCCGATCCCCAGCACGTCATCGAGTACTCGTT
GGCCCTGGTCACCGTGCTGAACGAGTACGAGCGGGCCCTGGACGTGGCGGCAGAGCCCAAGCACGAGCGG
CAGCACCGAGCCCAGATACGCAAGAACATCACGGAGACTCTGGTGTCCCTGAGGGTCCACACTGTGGATG
ACATCCAGCAGATCGCTGCTGCGCTGGCCCAGTGCATGGGGCCCAGCAGGGAGCTCGTATGCCGCTCGTG
CCTGAAGCAGACGCTGCACAAGCTGGAGGCCATGATGCTCATCCTGCAGGCAGAGACCACCGCGGGCACC
GTGACGCCCACCGCCATCGGAGACAGCATCCTCAACATCACAGGAGACCTCATCCACCTGGCCAGCTCGG
ACGTGCGGGCACCACAGCCCTCAGAGCTGGGAGCCGAGTCACCATCTCGGATGGTGGCGTCCCAGGCCTA
CAACCTGACCTCTGCCCTCATGCGCATCCTCATGCGCTCCCGCGTGCTCAACGAGGAGCCCCTGACGCTG
GCGGGCGAGGAGATCGTGGCCCAGGGCAAGCGCTCGGACCCGCGGAGCCTGCTGTGCTATGGCGGCGCCC
CAGGGCCTGGCTGCCACTTCTCCATCCCCGAGGCTTTCAGCGGGGCCCTGGCCAACCTCAGTGACGTGGT
GCAGCTCATCTTTCTGGTGGACTCCAATCCCTTTCCCTTTGGCTATATCAGCAACTACACCGTCTCCACC
AAGGTGGCCTCGATGGCATTCCAGACACAGGCCGGCGCCCAGATCCCCATCGAGCGGCTGGCCTCAGAGC
GCGCCATCACCGTGAAGGTGCCCAACAACTCGGACTGGGCTGCCCGGGGCCACCGCAGCTCCGCCAACTC
CGCCAACTCCGTTGTGGTCCAGCCCCAGGCCTCCGTCGGTGCTGTGGTCACCCTGGACAGCAGCAACCCT
GCGGCCGGGCTGCATCTGCAGCTCAACTATACGCTGCTGGACGGCCACTACCTGTCTGAGGAACCTGAGC
CCTACCTGGCAGTCTACCTACACTCGGAGCCCCGGCCCAATGAGCACAACTGCTCGGCTAGCAGGAGGAT
CCGCCCAGAGTCACTCCAGGGTGCTGACCACCGGCCCTACACCTTCTTCATTTCCCCGGGGAGCAGAGAC
CCAGCGGGGAGTTACCATCTGAACCTCTCCAGCCACTTCCGCTGGTCGGCGCTGCAGGTGTCCGTGGGCC
TGTACACGTCCCTGTGCCAGTACTTCAGCGAGGAGGACATGGTGTGGCGGACAGAGGGGCTGCTGCCCCT
GGAGGAGACCTCGCCCCGCCAGGCCGTCTGCCTCACCCGCCACCTCACCGCCTTCGGCGCCAGCCTCTTC
GTGCCCCCAAGCCATGTCCGCTTTGTGTTTCCTGAGCCGACAGCGGATGTAAACTACATCGTCATGCTGA
CATGTGCTGTGTGCCTGGTGACCTACATGGTCATGGCCGCCATCCTGCACAAGCTGGACCAGTTGGATGC
CAGCCGGGGCCGCGCCATCCCTTTCTGTGGGCAGCGGGGCCGCTTCAAGTACGAGATCCTCGTCAAGACA
GGCTGGGGCCGGGGCTCAGGTACCACGGCCCACGTGGGCATCATGCTGTATGGGGTGGACAGCCGGAGCG
GCCACCGGCACCTGGACGGCGACAGAGCCTTCCACCGCAACAGCCTGGACATCTTCCGGATCGCCACCCC
GCACAGCCTGGGTAGCGTGTGGAAGATCCGAGTGTGGCACGACAACAAAGGGCTCAGCCCTGCCTGGTTC
CTGCAGCACGTCATCGTCAGGGACCTGCAGACGGCACGCAGCGCCTTCTTCCTGGTCAATGACTGGCTTT
CGGTGGAGACGGAGGCCAACGGGGGCCTGGTGGAGAAGGAGGTGCTGGCCGCGAGCGACGCAGCCCTTTT
GCGCTTCCGGCGCCTGCTGGTGGCTGAGCTGCAGCGTGGCTTCTTTGACAAGCACATCTGGCTCTCCATA
TGGGACCGGCCGCCTCGTAGCCGTTTCACTCGCATCCAGAGGGCCACCTGCTGCGTTCTCCTCATCTGCC
TCTTCCTGGGCGCCAACGCCGTGTGGTACGGGGCTGTTGGCGACTCTGCCTACAGCACGGGGCATGTGTC
CAGGCTGAGCCCGCTGAGCGTCGACACAGTCGCTGTTGGCCTGGTGTCCAGCGTGGTTGTCTATCCCGTC
TACCTGGCCATCCTTTTTCTCTTCCGGATGTCCCGGAGCAAGGTGGCTGGGAGCCCGAGCCCCACACCTG
CCGGGCAGCAGGTGCTGGACATCGACAGCTGCCTGGACTCGTCCGTGCTGGACAGCTCCTTCCTCACGTT
CTCAGGCCTCCACGCTGAGGCCTTTGTTGGACAGATGAAGAGTGACTTGTTTCTGGATGATTCTAAGAGT
CTGGTGTGCTGGCCCTCCGGCGAGGGAACGCTCAGTTGGCCGGACCTGCTCAGTGACCCGTCCATTGTGG
GTAGCAATCTGCGGCAGCTGGCACGGGGCCAGGCGGGCCATGGGCTGGGCCCAGAGGAGGACGGCTTCTC
CCTGGCCAGCCCCTACTCGCCTGCCAAATCCTTCTCAGCATCAGATGAAGACCTGATCCAGCAGGTCCTT
GCCGAGGGGGTCAGCAGCCCAGCCCCTACCCAAGACACCCACATGGAAACGGACCTGCTCAGCAGCCTGT
CCAGCACTCCTGGGGAGAAGACAGAGACGCTGGCGCTGCAGAGGCTGGGGGAGCTGGGGCCACCCAGCCC
AGGCCTGAACTGGGAACAGCCCCAGGCAGCGAGGCTGTCCAGGACAGGACTGGTGGAGGGTCTGCGGAAG
CGCCTGCTGCCGGCCTGGTGTGCCTCCCTGGCCCACGGGCTCAGCCTGCTCCTGGTGGCTGTGGCTGTGG
CTGTCTCAGGGTGGGTGGGTGCGAGCTTCCCCCCGGGCGTGAGTGTTGCGTGGCTCCTGTCCAGCAGCGC
CAGCTTCCTGGCCTCATTCCTCGGCTGGGAGCCACTGAAGGTCTTGCTGGAAGCCCTGTACTTCTCACTG
GTGGCCAAGCGGCTGCACCCGGATGAAGATGACACCCTGGTAGAGAGCCCGGCTGTGACGCCTGTGAGCG
CACGTGTGCCCCGCGTACGGCCACCCCACGGCTTTGCACTCTTCCTGGCCAAGGAAGAAGCCCGCAAGGT
CAAGAGGCTACATGGCATGCTGCGGAGCCTCCTGGTGTACATGCTTTTTCTGCTGGTGACCCTGCTGGCC
AGCTATGGGGATGCCTCATGCCATGGGCACGCCTACCGTCTGCAAAGCGCCATCAAGCAGGAGCTGCACA
GCCGGGCCTTCCTGGCCATCACGCGGTCTGAGGAGCTCTGGCCATGGATGGCCCACGTGCTGCTGCCCTA
CGTCCACGGGAACCAGTCCAGCCCAGAGCTGGGGCCCCCACGGCTGCGGCAGGTGCGGCTGCAGGAAGCA
CTCTACCCAGACCCTCCCGGCCCCAGGGTCCACACGTGCTCGGCCGCAGGAGGCTTCAGCACCAGCGATT
ACGACGTTGGCTGGGAGAGTCCTCACAATGGCTCGGGGACGTGGGCCTATTCAGCGCCGGATCTGCTGGG
GGCATGGTCCTGGGGCTCCTGTGCCGTGTATGACAGCGGGGGCTACGTGCAGGAGCTGGGCCTGAGCCTG
GAGGAGAGCCGCGACCGGCTGCGCTTCCTGCAGCTGCACAACTGGCTGGACAACAGGAGCCGCGCTGTGT
TCCTGGAGCTCACGCGCTACAGCCCGGCCGTGGGGCTGCACGCCGCCGTCACGCTGCGCCTCGAGTTCCC
GGCGGCCGGCCGCGCCCTGGCCGCCCTCAGCGTCCGCCCCTTTGCGCTGCGCCGCCTCAGCGCAGGCCTC
TCGCTGCCTCTGCTCACCTCGGTGTGCCTGCTGCTGTTCGCCGTGCACTTCGCCGTGGCCGAGGCCCGTA
CTTGGCACAGGGAAGGGCGCTGGCGCGTGCTGCGGCTCGGAGCCTGGGCGCGGTGGCTGCTGGTGGCGCT
GACGGCGGCCACGGCACTGGTACGCCTCGCCCAGCTGGGTGCCGCTGACCGCCAGTGGACCCGTTTCGTG
CGCGGCCGCCCGCGCCGCTTCACTAGCTTCGACCAGGTGGCGCAGCTGAGCTCCGCAGCCCGTGGCCTGG
CGGCCTCGCTGCTCTTCCTGCTTTTGGTCAAGGCTGCCCAGCAGCTACGCTTCGTGCGCCAGTGGTCCGT
CTTTGGCAAGACATTATGCCGAGCTCTGCCAGAGCTCCTGGGGGTCACCTTGGGCCTGGTGGTGCTCGGG
GTAGCCTACGCCCAGCTGGCCATCCTGCTCGTGTCTTCCTGTGTGGACTCCCTCTGGAGCGTGGCCCAGG
CCCTGTTGGTGCTGTGCCCTGGGACTGGGCTCTCTACCCTGTGTCCTGCCGAGTCCTGGCACCTGTCACC
CCTGCTGTGTGTGGGGCTCTGGGCACTGCGGCTGTGGGGCGCCCTACGGCTGGGGGCTGTTATTCTCCGC
TGGCGCTACCACGCCTTGCGTGGAGAGCTGTACCGGCCGGCCTGGGAGCCCCAGGACTACGAGATGGTGG
AGTTGTTCCTGCGCAGGCTGCGCCTCTGGATGGGCCTCAGCAAGGTCAAGGAGTTCCGCCACAAAGTCCG
CTTTGAAGGGATGGAGCCGCTGCCCTCTCGCTCCTCCAGGGGCTCCAAGGTATCCCCGGATGTGCCCCCA
CCCAGCGCTGGCTCCGATGCCTCGCACCCCTCCACCTCCTCCAGCCAGCTGGATGGGCTGAGCGTGAGCC
TGGGCCGGCTGGGGACAAGGTGTGAGCCTGAGCCCTCCCGCCTCCAAGCCGTGTTCGAGGCCCTGCTCAC
CCAGTTTGACCGACTCAACCAGGCCACAGAGGACGTCTACCAGCTGGAGCAGCAGCTGCACAGCCTGCAA
GGCCGCAGGAGCAGCCGGGCGCCCGCCGGATCTTCCCGTGGCCCATCCCCGGGCCTGCGGCCAGCACTGC
CCAGCCGCCTTGCCCGGGCCAGTCGGGGTGTGGACCTGGCCACTGGCCCCAGCAGGACACCCCTTCGGGC
CAAGAACAAGGTCCACCCCAGCAGCACTAAGCTTATGGTGAGCAAGGGCGAGGAGCTGTTCACCGGGGTG
GTGCCCATCCTGGTCGAGCTGGACGGCGACGTAAACGGCCACAAGTTCAGCGTGTCCGGCGAGGGCGAGG
GCGATGCCACCTACGGCAAGCTGACCCTGAAGTTCATCTGCACCACCGGCAAGCTGCCCGTGCCCTGGCC
CACCCTCGTGACCACCCTGACCTACGGCGTGCAGTGCTTCAGCCGCTACCCCGACCACATGAAGCAGCAC
GACTTCTTCAAGTCCGCCATGCCCGAAGGCTACGTCCAGGAGCGCACCATCTTCTTCAAGGACGACGGCA
ACTACAAGACCCGCGCCGAGGTGAAGTTCGAGGGCGACACCCTGGTGAACCGCATCGAGCTGAAGGGCAT
CGACTTCAAGGAGGACGGCAACATCCTGGGGCACAAGCTGGAGTACAACTACAACAGCCACAACGTCTAT
ATCATGGCCGACAAGCAGAAGAACGGCATCAAGGTGAACTTCAAGATCCGCCACAACATCGAGGACGGCA
GCGTGCAGCTCGCCGACCACTACCAGCAGAACACCCCCATCGGCGACGGCCCCGTGCTGCTGCCCGACAA
CCACTACCTGAGCACCCAGTCCGCCCTGAGCAAAGACCCCAACGAGAAGCGCGATCACATGGTCCTGCTG
GAGTTCGTGACCGCCGCCGGGATCACTCTCGGCATGGACGAGCTGTACAAGGAGAATCTTTATTTTCAGG
GCAAAGAAACCGCTGCTGCTAAATTCGAACGCCAGCACATGGACAGCTGATAATAGATTTAAATCAACTT
TGTTGTACAAAGTTGCCCCAATAAAATATCTTTATTTTCATTACATCTGTGTGTTGGTTTTTTGTGTGGT
TAACAACAACAATTGCATTCATTTTATGTTTCAGGTTCAGGGGGAGATGTGGGAGGTTTTTTAAAGCAAG
TAAAACCTCTACAAATGTGGTAAAATCGATAAGGATCAATTGCCTTTTTTTTTAATTTTTATTTTATTTT
ATTTTTGAGATGGCCAGATCCGGGCTGGCGTAATAGCGAAGAGGCCCGCACCGATCGCCCTTCCCAACAG
TTGCGCAGCCTGAATGGCGAATGG
[124 nt withheld, positions 16545-16668]
C
[91 nt withheld, positions 16670-16760]
A
[49 nt withheld, positions 16762-16810]
CCTTTGACGTTGGAGTCCACGTTCTTT
[37 nt withheld, positions 16838-16874]
ACCCTATCTCGGTCTATTCTTTTGATTTATAAGGGATTTTGCCGATTTCGGCCTATTGGTTAAAAAATGA
GCTGATTTAACAAAAATTTAACGCGAATTTTAACAAAATATTAACGCTTACAATTTCCTGATGCGGTATT
TTCTCCTTACGCATCTGTGCGGTATTTCACACCGCATATGGTGCACTCTCAGTACAATCTGCTCTGATGC
CGCATAGTTAAGCCAGCCCCGACACCCGCCAACACCCGCTGACGCGCCCTGACGGGCTTGTCTGCTCCCG
GCATCCGCTTACAGACAAGCTGTGACCGTCTCCGGGAGCTGCATGTGTCAGAGGTTTTCACCGTCATCAC
CGAAACGCGCGAGACGAAAGGGCCTCGTGATACGCCTATTTTTATAGGTTAATGTCATGATAATAATGGT
TTCTTAGACGTCAGGTGGCACTTTTCGGGGAAATGTGCGCGGAACCCCTATTTGTTTATTTTTCTAAATA
CATTCAAATATGTATCCGCTCATGAGACAATAACCCTGATAAATGCTTCAATAATATTGAAAAAGGAAGA
GTATGAGTATTCAACATTTCCGTGTCGCCCTTATTCCCTTTTTTGCGGCATTTTGCCTTCCTGTTTTTGC
TCACCCAGAAACGCTGGTGAAAGTAAAAGATGCTGAAGATCAGTTGGGTGCACGAGTGGGTTACATCGAA
CTGGATCTCAACAGCGGTAAGATCCTTGAGAGTTTTCGCCCCGAAGAACGTTTTCCAATGATGAGCACTT
TTAAAGTTCTGCTATGTGGCGCGGTATTATCCCGTATTGACGCCGGGCAAGAGCAACTCGGTCGCCGCAT
ACACTATTCTCAGAATGACTTGGTTGAGTACTCACCAGTCACAGAAAAGCATCTTACGGATGGCATGACA
GTAAGAGAATTATGCAGTGCTGCCATAACCATGAGTGATAACACTGCGGCCAACTTACTTCTGACAACGA
TCGGAGGACCGAAGGAGCTAACCGCTTTTTTGCACAACATGGGGGATCATGTAACTCGCCTTGATCGTTG
GGAACCGGAGCTGAATGAAGCCATACCAAACGACGAGCGTGACACCACGATGCCTGTAGCAATGGCAACA
ACGTTGCGCAAACTATTAACTGGCGAACTACTTACTCTAGCTTCCCGGCAACAATTAATAGACTGGATGG
AGGCGGATAAAGTTGCAGGACCACTTCTGCGCTCGGCCCTTCCGGCTGGCTGGTTTATTGCTGATAAATC
TGGAGCCGGTGAGCGTGGGTCTCGCGGTATCATTGCAGCACTGGGGCCAGATGGTAAGCCCTCCCGTATC
GTAGTTATCTACACGACGGGGAGTCAGGCAACTATGGATGAACGAAATAGACAGATCGCTGAGATAGGTG
CCTCACTGATTAAGCATTGGTAACTGTCAGACCAAGTTTACTCATATATACTTTAGATTGATTTAAAACT
TCATTTTTAATTTAAAAGGATCTAGGTGAAGATCCTTTTTGATAATCTCATGACCAAAATCCCTTAACGT
GAGTTTTCGTTCCACTGAGCGTCAGACCCCGTAGAAAAGATCAAAGGATCTTCTTGAGATCCTTTTTTTC
TGCGCGTAATCTGCTGCTTGCAAACAAAAAAACCACCGCTACCAGCGGTGGTTTGTTTGCCGGATCAAGA
GCTACCAACTCTTTTTCCGAAGGTAACTGGCTTCAGCAGAGCGCAGATACCAAATACTGTTCTTCTAGTG
TAGCCGTAGTTAGGCCACCACTTCAAGAACTCTGTAGCACCGCCTACATACCTCGCTCTGCTAATCCTGT
TACCAGTGGCTGCTGCCAGTGGCGATAAGTCGTGTCTTACCGGGTTGGACTCAAGACGATAGTTACCGGA
TAAGGCGCAGCGGTCGGGCTGAACGGGGGGTTCGTGCACACAGCCCAGCTTGGAGCGAACGACCTACACC
GAACTGAGATACCTACAGCGTGAGCTATGAGAAAGCGCCACGCTTCCCGAAGGGAGAAAGGCGGACAGGT
ATCCGGTAAGCGGCAGGGTCGGAACAGGAGAGCGCACGAGGGAGCTTCCAGGGGGAAACGCCTGGTATCT
TTATAGTCCTGTCGGGTTTCGCCACCTCTGACTTGAGCGTCGATTTTTGTGATGCTCGTCAGGGGGGCGG
AGCCTATGGAAAAACGCCAGCAACGCGGCCTTTTTACGGTTCCTGGCCTTTTGCTGGCCTTTTGCTCACA
TGGCTCGACAGATCGATCTGGCCAAAAAGGCCGGACCGGATCT
Features (pLannotate 1.2.2; 23 found; start..end, strand, type, name):
    140..517     +  enhancer       CMV enhancer: human cytomegalovirus immediate early enhancer
    519..718     +  promoter       CMV promoter: human cytomegalovirus (CMV) immediate early promoter
    857..989     +  intron         chimeric intron: chimera between introns from human β-globin and immunoglobulin heavy chain genes
   1034..1052    +  promoter       T7 promoter: promoter for bacteriophage T7 RNA polymerase
   1083..1655    +  intron         β-globin intron: intron from rabbit β-globin gene
   1714..1731    +  protein_bind   attL1 (fragment): mutant version of attL; recombination site for the Gateway® LR reaction LR Clonase™
   1815..2522    +  CDS            mCherry: mCherry is a basic (constitutively fluorescent) red fluorescent protein published in 2004, derived from Discosoma sp.. It is reported to be a very rapidly-maturing monomer with low acid sensitivity.
   2522..2542    +  CDS            capTEV™ (fragment): composite tag for in vivo biotinylation, TEV protease cleavage, and 6xHis tagging
   2544..2585    +  CDS            V5 tag: epitope tag from simian virus 5
   2592..15428   +  CDS            PKD1: PKD1_HUMAN - Experimental evidence at protein level: Swiss-Prot protein existence level 1. Component of a heteromeric calcium-permeable ion channel formed by PKD1 and PKD2 that is activated by interaction between PKD1 and a Wnt family member, such as WNT3A and WNT9B (PubMed:27214281). Both PKD1 and PKD2 are required for channel activity (PubMed:27214281). Involved in renal tubulogenesis (PubMed:12482949). Involved in fluid- flow mechanosensation by the primary cilium in renal epithelium (By similarity). Acts as a regulator of cilium length, together with PKD2 (By similarity). The dynamic contr
  15435..16151   +  CDS            EGFP: EGFP is a basic (constitutively fluorescent) green fluorescent protein published in 1996, derived from Aequorea victoria. It is reported to be a rapidly-maturing weak dimer with moderate acid sensitivity.
  16151..16171   +  CDS            capTEV™ (fragment): composite tag for in vivo biotinylation, TEV protease cleavage, and 6xHis tagging
  16173..16217   +  CDS            S-Tag: affinity and epitope tag derived from pancreatic ribonuclease A
  16234..16255   -  protein_bind   attP1 (fragment): mutant version of attP; recombination site for the Gateway® BP reaction BP Clonase™
  16260..16308   +  polyA_signal   poly(A) signal: synthetic polyadenylation signal
  16334..16402   -  CDS            large T antigen (fragment): large T antigen from SV40 (simian virus 40)
  16474..16541   +  CDS            lacZα (fragment): LacZα fragment of β-galactosidase; lacZ fragment
  16545..16973   +  rep_origin     f1 ori (sequence partly withheld): f1 bacteriophage origin of replication; arrow indicates direction of (+) strand synthesis
  17001..17100   -  misc_feature   bom (fragment): basis of mobility region from pBR322
  17202..17237   -  CDS            rop (fragment): Rop protein, which maintains plasmids at low copy number; rop
  17332..17436   +  promoter       AmpR promoter: bla
  17437..18297   +  CDS            AmpR: β-lactamase; bla; confers resistance to ampicillin, carbenicillin, and related antibiotics
  18468..19056   +  rep_origin     ori: high-copy-number ColE1/pMB1/pBR322/pUC origin of replication
