[The description below was written by a language model from this plasmid's Addgene catalogue record and pLannotate feature annotations shown in this document.]
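Description:
AF20-double-tag is a mammalian expression plasmid of about 19.2 kb, built on a modified pCI backbone, that drives expression of full-length human polycystin-1 (PC1, the PKD1 gene product) carrying fluorescent and epitope tags at both ends. It is propagated in E. coli as a high-copy plasmid through a ColE1/pUC-type origin with ampicillin selection (β-lactamase under its own promoter). An f1 origin is also present for single-stranded DNA production. No mammalian selection marker is annotated, so the plasmid appears suited mainly to transient transfection.

Transcription comes from the human CMV immediate-early enhancer and promoter. These are followed by the pCI chimeric β-globin/immunoglobulin intron, a T7 promoter and a rabbit β-globin intron, elements that generally improve mRNA processing and expression. The open reading frame begins with mCherry, a TEV protease cleavage site and a V5 epitope, continues through the roughly 12.8 kb PKD1 coding sequence, and ends with EGFP, a second TEV site and an S-tag (listed as S15). A synthetic poly(A) signal terminates the transcript. Short Gateway att-site fragments flank the cassette as cloning remnants, although the record lists Gibson assembly as the cloning method.

Because PC1 undergoes proteolytic cleavage, placing red and green fluorophores and distinct epitopes at opposite termini allows N-terminal and C-terminal fragments to be followed separately by imaging, immunodetection or affinity capture, with the TEV sites allowing tag removal. The associated study examined a PC1 cleavage product that localises to the mitochondrial matrix. The depositor notes a P1143A substitution relative to the reference protein, with unknown functional effect.
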