Addgene plasmid #108389: AF20-double-tag
Purpose: Express human PC1
Depositing lab: Gregory Germino. Depositing organization: National Institute of Diabetes & Digestive & Kidney Diseases (NIDDK). Publication: A cleavage product of Polycystin-1 is a mitochondrial matrix protein that affects mitochondria morphology and function when heterologously expressed. Lin CC, Kurashige M, Liu Y, Terabayashi T, Ishimoto Y, Wang T, Choudhary V, Hobbs R, Liu LK, Lee PH, Outeda P, Zhou F, Restifo NP, Watnick T, Kawano H, Horie S, Prinz W, Xu H, Menezes LF, Germino GG. Sci Rep. 2018 Feb 9;8(1):2743. doi: 10.1038/s41598-018-20856-6. PubMed 29426897.
Backbone
  Vector backbone: modified pCI
  Backbone manufacturer: Promega
  Vector type: Mammalian Expression
Growth in bacteria
  Bacterial resistance: Ampicillin, 100 μg/mL
  Growth temperature: 37°C
  Growth strain: DH5alpha
  Copy number: High Copy
Gene/Insert
  Gene/Insert name: PKD1 (alt names: polycystin 1; PC1)
  Species: H. sapiens (human)
  Insert size (bp): 14481
  Entrez Gene: PKD1 (a.k.a. PBP, PC1, Pc-1, TRPP1)
  Promoter: CMV
  Tag / fusion protein: mcherry-TEV cleavage-V5 (N terminal on insert); eGFP-TEV cleavage-S15 (C terminal on insert)
  Cloning method: Gibson Cloning
Terms and licenses: Academic/Nonprofit Terms; Industry Terms: Not Available to Industry
Depositor comments: Please note, PKD1 contains P1143A mutation compared to the NCBI reference sequence NP_001009944.2, it is unknown if this mutation affects plasmid function.
How to cite: AF20-double-tag was a gift from Gregory Germino (Addgene plasmid # 108389 ; http://n2t.net/addgene:108389 ; RRID:Addgene_108389)
